>Addgene plasmid #219734 | pNK878 | addgene full sequence | sequence record 437075 | Addgene NGS Result
CGCTGCCGACTGGGCAATGGAGCGCCTGCCGGCCCAGTATCAGCCCGTCATACTTGAAGCTAGACAGGCT
TATCTTGGACAAGAAGAAGATCGCTTGGCCTCGCGCGCAGATCAGTTGGAAGAATTTGTCCATTACGTAA
AAGGCGAGATCACCAAGGTAGTCGGCAAATAACTGTCAGACCAAGTTTACTCATATATACTTTAGATTGA
TTTAAAACTTCATTTTTAATTTAAAAGGATCTAGGTGAAGATCCTTTTTGATAATCTCATGACCAAAATC
CCTTAACGTGAGTTTTCGTTCCACTGAGCGTCAGACCCCGTAGAAAAGATCAAAGGATCTTCTTGAGATC
CTTTTTTTCTGCGCGTAATCTGCTGCTTGCAAACAAAAAAACCACCGCTACCAGCGGTGGTTTGTTTGCC
GGATCAAGAGCTACCAACTCTTTTTCCGAAGGTAACTGGCTTCAGCAGAGCGCAGATACCAAATACTGTT
CTTCTAGTGTAGCCGTAGTTAGGCCACCACTTCAAGAACTCTGTAGCACCGCCTACATACCTCGCTCTGC
TAATCCTGTTACCAGTGGCTGCTGCCAGTGGCGATAAGTCGTGTCTTACCGGGTTGGACTCAAGACGATA
GTTACCGGATAAGGCGCAGCGGTCGGGCTGAACGGGGGGTTCGTGCACACAGCCCAGCTTGGAGCGAACG
ACCTACACCGAACTGAGATACCTACAGCGTGAGCTATGAGAAAGCGCCACGCTTCCCGAAGGGAGAAAGG
CGGACAGGTATCCGGTAAGCGGCAGGGTCGGAACAGGAGAGCGCACGAGGGAGCTTCCAGGGGGAAACGC
CTGGTATCTTTATAGTCCTGTCGGGTTTCGCCACCTCTGACTTGAGCGTCGATTTTTGTGATGCTCGTCA
GGGGGGCGGAGCCTATGGAAAAACGCCAGCAACGCGGCCTTTTTACGGTTCCTGGCCTTTTGCTGGCCTT
TTGCTCACATGTTCTTTCCTGCGTTATCCCCTGATTCTGTGGATAACCGTATTACCGCCTTTGAGTGAGC
TGATACCGCTCGCCGCAGCCGAACGACCGAGCGCAGCGAGTCAGTGAGCGAGGAAGCGGAAGAGCGCCCA
ATACGCAAACCGCCTCTCCCCGCGCGTTGGCCGATTCATTAATCACTCTGTGGTCTCAGGAGGCGTGTCG
TTTTAGTGAGGATGACGTAAGCCATGACGTCTAGGCTATCAGCTTAGCGGAAAAAGAAGAGGTACTATGC
CCAATTAGGTTGTCTATCGAAAGGACAGTACGCGGTAGGTCACGCAAATATTTCTTGTTTTATGACCCCC
GCCGATGACGCGGGAGTACAGTGGTGGAGCACGACAGGCTATCAAATTTCGGGAAACCTCCTCGGATCTT
GCCTGCCTTGATTCTCTCTGCCGACAGTGGTCCCAAATGCCTGCCTTGATATGAGCTAAGCACATACGTC
AGCACCTCACATGTAGGCTATCAGCTTCTATATAAGGTTTTGCTATTCATTGAAAGCAGTAGTGACTGAT
TTGTATATATACTTGAGACCACGAAGTGGCTCTTCAGTGGACGAAAGGGCCTCGTGATACGCCTATTTTT
ATAGGTTAATGTCATGATAATAATGGTTTCTTAGACGTCAGGTGGCACTTTTCGGGGAAATGTGCGCGGA
ACCCCTATTTGTTTATTTTTCTAAATACATTCAAATATGTATCCGCTCATGAGACAATAACCCTGATAAA
TGCTTCAATAATATTGAAAAAGGAAGAGTATGCGCTCACGCAACTGGTCCAGAACCTTGACCGAACGCAG
CGGTGGTAACGGCGCAGTGGCGGTTTTCATGGCTTGTTATGACTGTTTTTTTTTGGGGTACAGTCTATGC
CTCGGGCATCCAAGCAGCAAGCGCGTTACGCCGTGGGTCGATGTTTGATGTTATGGAGCAGCAACGATGT
TACGCAGCAGGGCAGTCGCCCTAAAACAAAGTTAAACATCATGAGGGAAGCGGTGATCGCCGAAGTATCG
ACTCAACTATCAGAGGTAGTTGGCGTCATCGAGCGCCATCTCGAACCGACGTTGCTGGCCGTACATTTGT
ACGGCTCCGCAGTGGATGGCGGCCTGAAGCCACACAGCGATATTGATTTGCTGGTTACGGTGACCGTAAG
GCTTGATGAAACAACGCGGCGAGCTTTGATCAACGACCTTTTGGAAACTTCGGCTTCCCCTGGAGAGAGC
GAGATTCTCCGCGCTGTAGAAGTCACCATTGTTGTGCACGACGACATCATTCCGTGGCGTTATCCAGCTA
AGCGCGAACTGCAATTTGGAGAATGGCAGCGCAATGACATTCTTGCAGGTATCTTCGAGCCAGCCACGAT
CGACATTGATCTGGCTATCTTGCTGACAAAAGCAAGAGAACATAGCGTTGCCTTGGTAGGTCCAGCGGCG
GAGGAACTCTTTGATCCGGTTCCTGAACAGGATCTATTTGAGGCGCTAAATGAAACCTTAACGCTATGGA
ACTCGCCGCCCGACTGGGCTGGCGATGAGCGAAATGTAGTGCTTACGTTGTCCCGCATTTGGTACAGCGC
AGTAACCGGCAAAATCGCGCCGAAGGATGT
Features (pLannotate 1.2.2; 9 found; start..end, strand, type, name):
    343..931     +  rep_origin     ori: high-copy-number ColE1/pMB1/pBR322/pUC origin of replication
   1114..1163    +  CDS            lacI (fragment): lac repressor; lacI; The lac repressor binds to the lac operator to inhibit transcription in E. coli. This inhibition can be relieved by adding lactose or isopropyl-β-D-thiogalactopyranoside (IPTG).
   1375..1397    +  promoter       CaMV 35S promoter (fragment): strong constitutive promoter from cauliflower mosaic virus
   1413..1437    +  promoter       CaMV 35S promoter (fragment): strong constitutive promoter from cauliflower mosaic virus
   1451..1472    +  promoter       NOS promoter (fragment): nopaline synthase promoter
   1675..1779    +  promoter       AmpR promoter: bla
   1770..1850    -  CDS            int (fragment): INT2_ECOLX - Protein inferred from homology: Swiss-Prot protein existence level 3. Putative integrase believed to be involved in the insertion of antibiotic resistance genes into plasmids and transposons. From Escherichia coli.
   1938..1994    +  CDS            GmR (fragment): gentamycin acetyltransferase; aacC1; confers resistance to gentamycin
   2001..169     +  CDS            aadA (across the origin): S3AD_ECOLX - Experimental evidence at protein level: Swiss-Prot protein existence level 1. Mediates bacterial resistance to the antibiotics streptomycin and spectinomycin. From Escherichia coli.
