[The description below was written by a language model from this plasmid's Addgene catalogue record and pLannotate feature annotations shown in this document.]
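Description:
pNK878 is a small (about 2.6 kb) MoClo-compatible Level 0 promoter-part plasmid, intended as a building block for Golden Gate assembly of plant expression constructs rather than as an expression vector in its own right. It is maintained in E. coli at high copy through a ColE1/pUC-type origin of replication and is selected with spectinomycin. Resistance comes from an aadA (streptomycin/spectinomycin adenylyltransferase) gene that spans the numbering origin of the circular sequence. An AmpR (bla) promoter lies upstream of aadA. Between them the annotation software picked up short integrase and gentamicin acetyltransferase fragments, plausibly remnants of the integron context from which such cassettes derive, and none of these represents a functional gene. A small lacI fragment near the cloning region is likewise a backbone remnant.

The payload is the 367 bp synthetic promoter MinSyn1904x, cloned into the roughly 2.25 kb Level 0 promoter-type backbone via BbsI sites that were destroyed during cloning. The feature table does not annotate the promoter as a single element. It detects two short matches to the CaMV 35S promoter and one to the NOS promoter in the insert region, consistent with a synthetic design that combines short motifs from well-known plant-active promoters, although the record does not describe its architecture in detail. As a Level 0 part, the promoter would normally be released by a Type IIS enzyme and joined with coding-sequence and terminator modules into Level 1 transcription units, but the record does not list the release sites or fusion overhangs. The plasmid belongs to a set of constructs used to compare plant promoter activity systematically in Nicotiana expression systems.
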