Addgene plasmid #219734: pNK878
Purpose: MoClo-compatible Level 0 - promoter vector carrying promoter MinSyn1904x
Depositing lab: Alexander Mishin. Depositing organization: Planta LLC. Publication: Systematic Comparison of Plant Promoters in Nicotiana spp. Expression Systems. Shakhova ES, Markina NM, Mitiouchkina T, Bugaeva EN, Karataeva TA, Palkina KA, Fakhranurova LI, Yampolsky IV, Sarkisyan KS, Mishin AS. Int J Mol Sci. 2022 Dec 6;23(23):15441. doi: 10.3390/ijms232315441. PubMed 36499768.
Backbone
  Vector backbone: Level 0 - promoter -like
  Backbone size w/o insert (bp): 2251
  Vector type: Plant Expression, Synthetic Biology
Growth in bacteria
  Bacterial resistance: Spectinomycin, 50 μg/mL
  Growth temperature: 37°C
  Growth strain: DH5alpha
  Copy number: High Copy
Gene/Insert
  Gene/Insert name: promoter MinSyn1904x
  Species: Synthetic
  Insert size (bp): 367
  Promoter: MinSyn1904x
  Cloning method: Restriction Enzyme; 5′ cloning site BbsI (destroyed during cloning); 3′ cloning site BbsI (destroyed during cloning)
  Sequencing primers: 5′ gagcgaggaagcggaagagcgccc; 3′ accattattatcatgacattaacc
Terms and licenses: Academic/Nonprofit Terms; Industry Terms: Not Available to Industry
How to cite: pNK878 was a gift from Alexander Mishin (Addgene plasmid # 219734 ; http://n2t.net/addgene:219734 ; RRID:Addgene_219734)
